LOCUS       Exported 7366 bp ds-DNA circular SYN 12-MAY-2021
DEFINITION  Acute Depletion of P300-mScarlet.
ACCESSION   .
VERSION     .
KEYWORDS    pFlox_N-p300_Neo_FKBPF36V_mScarlet
SOURCE      synthetic DNA construct
  ORGANISM  synthetic DNA construct
REFERENCE   1 (bases 1 to 7366)
  AUTHORS   Zhu Y, Denholtz M, Lu H, Murre C
  TITLE     Calcium signaling instructs NIPBL recruitment at active enhancers
            and promoters via distinct mechanisms to reconstruct genome
            compartmentalization.
  JOURNAL   Genes Dev. 2021 Jan 1;35(1-2):65-81. doi: 10.1101/gad.343475.120.
            Epub 2020 Dec 17.
  PUBMED    33334824
REFERENCE   2 (bases 1 to 7366)
  AUTHORS   .
  TITLE     Direct Submission
  JOURNAL   Exported May 12, 2021 from SnapGene Server 1.1.58
            http://www.snapgene.com
FEATURES             Location/Qualifiers
     source          1..7366
                     /organism="synthetic DNA construct"
                     /mol_type="other DNA"
     primer_bind     127..149
                     /label=M13/pUC Forward
                     /note="In lacZ gene"
     CDS             1494..2285
                     /codon_start=1
                     /gene="aph(3')-II (or nptII)"
                     /product="aminoglycoside phosphotransferase from Tn5"
                     /label=NeoR/KanR
                     /note="confers resistance to neomycin, kanamycin, and G418
                     (Geneticin(R))"
                     /translation="MIEQDGLHAGSPAAWVERLFGYDWAQQTIGCSDAAVFRLSAQGRP
                     VLFVKTDLSGALNELQDEAARLSWLATTGVPCAAVLDVVTEAGRDWLLLGEVPGQDLLS
                     SHLAPAEKVSIMADAMRRLHTLDPATCPFDHQAKHRIERARTRMEAGLVDQDDLDEEHQ
                     GLAPAELFARLKARMPDGEDLVVTHGDACLPNIMVENGRFSGFIDCGRLGVADRYQDIA
                     LATRDIAEELGGEWADRFLVLYGIAAPDSQRIAFYRLLDEFF"
     primer_bind     complement(1548..1567)
                     /label=Neo-R
                     /note="Neomycin resistance gene, reverse primer"
     primer_bind     2158..2177
                     /label=Neo-F
                     /note="Neomycin resistance gene, forward primer"
     CDS             2295..2351
                     /codon_start=1
                     /product="2A peptide from porcine teschovirus-1
                     polyprotein"
                     /label=P2A
                     /note="Eukaryotic ribosomes fail to insert a peptide bond
                     between the Gly and Pro residues, yielding separate
                     polypeptides."
                     /translation="ATNFSLLKQAGDVEENPGP"
     CDS             2352..2378
                     /codon_start=1
                     /product="HA (human influenza hemagglutinin) epitope tag"
                     /label=HA
                     /translation="YPYDVPDYA"
     CDS             2382..2408
                     /codon_start=1
                     /product="HA (human influenza hemagglutinin) epitope tag"
                     /label=HA
                     /translation="YPYDVPDYA"
     CDS             2418..2738
                     /codon_start=1
                     /product="F36V mutant of FK506-binding protein FKBP12"
                     /label=FKBP-V
                     /note="binds synthetic ligands that do not bind wild-type
                     FKBP"
                     /translation="GVQVETISPGDGRTFPKRGQTCVVHYTGMLEDGKKVDSSRDRNKP
                     FKFMLGKQEVIRGWEEGVAQMSVGQRAKLTISPDYAYGATGHPGIIPPHATLVFDVELL
                     KLE"
     CDS             2769..3464
                     /codon_start=1
                     /product="bright monomeric red fluorescent protein evolved
                     from a synthetic template (Bindels et al., 2016)"
                     /label=mScarlet-I
                     /note="matures faster than mScarlet"
                     /translation="MVSKGEAVIKEFMRFKVHMEGSMNGHEFEIEGEGEGRPYEGTQTA
                     KLKVTKGGPLPFSWDILSPQFMYGSRAFIKHPADIPDYYKQSFPEGFKWERVMNFEDGG
                     AVTVTQDTSLEDGTLIYKVKLRGTNFPPDGPVMQKKTMGWEASTERLYPEDGVLKGDIK
                     MALRLKDGGRYLADFKTTYKAKKPVQMPGAYNVDRKLDITSHNEDYTVVEQYERSEGRH
                     STGGMDELYK"
     primer_bind     complement(2902..2920)
                     /label=mCherry-R
                     /note="mCherry, reverse primer"
     primer_bind     3170..3189
                     /label=mCherry-F
                     /note="mCherry, forward primer"
     promoter        complement(4869..4887)
                     /label=T3 promoter
                     /note="promoter for bacteriophage T3 RNA polymerase"
     primer_bind     complement(4908..4924)
                     /label=M13 rev
                     /note="common sequencing primer, one of multiple similar
                     variants"
     primer_bind     complement(4908..4924)
                     /label=M13 Reverse
                     /note="In lacZ gene. Also called M13-rev"
     primer_bind     complement(4921..4943)
                     /label=M13/pUC Reverse
                     /note="In lacZ gene"
     protein_bind    4932..4948
                     /label=lac operator
                     /bound_moiety="lac repressor encoded by lacI"
                     /note="The lac repressor binds to the lac operator to
                     inhibit transcription in E. coli. This inhibition can be
                     relieved by adding lactose or
                     isopropyl-beta-D-thiogalactopyranoside (IPTG)."
     promoter        complement(4956..4986)
                     /label=lac promoter
                     /note="promoter for the E. coli lac operon"
     protein_bind    5001..5022
                     /label=CAP binding site
                     /bound_moiety="E. coli catabolite activator protein"
                     /note="CAP binding activates transcription in the presence
                     of cAMP."
     primer_bind     complement(5139..5156)
                     /label=L4440
                     /note="L4440 vector, forward primer"
     rep_origin      complement(5310..5898)
                     /direction=LEFT
                     /label=ori
                     /note="high-copy-number ColE1/pMB1/pBR322/pUC origin of
                     replication"
     primer_bind     complement(5390..5409)
                     /label=pBR322ori-F
                     /note="pBR322 origin, forward primer"
     CDS             complement(6069..6929)
                     /codon_start=1
                     /gene="bla"
                     /product="beta-lactamase"
                     /label=AmpR
                     /note="confers resistance to ampicillin, carbenicillin, and
                     related antibiotics"
                     /translation="MSIQHFRVALIPFFAAFCLPVFAHPETLVKVKDAEDQLGARVGYI
                     ELDLNSGKILESFRPEERFPMMSTFKVLLCGAVLSRIDAGQEQLGRRIHYSQNDLVEYS
                     PVTEKHLTDGMTVRELCSAAITMSDNTAANLLLTTIGGPKELTAFLHNMGDHVTRLDRW
                     EPELNEAIPNDERDTTMPVAMATTLRKLLTGELLTLASRQQLIDWMEADKVAGPLLRSA
                     LPAGWFIADKSGAGERGSRGIIAALGPDGKPSRIVVIYTTGSQATMDERNRQIAEIGAS
                     LIKHW"
     primer_bind     6692..6711
                     /label=Amp-R
                     /note="Ampicillin resistance gene, reverse primer"
     promoter        complement(6930..7034)
                     /gene="bla"
                     /label=AmpR promoter
     primer_bind     7102..7120
                     /label=pBRforEco
                     /note="pBR322 vectors, upsteam of EcoRI site, forward
                     primer"
     primer_bind     complement(7158..7180)
                     /label=pGEX 3'
                     /note="pGEX vectors, reverse primer"
     primer_bind     7280..7299
                     /label=pRS-marker
                     /note="pRS vectors, use to sequence yeast selectable
                     marker"
ORIGIN
        1 gccattcgcc attcaggctg cgcaactgtt gggaagggcg atcggtgcgg gcctcttcgc
       61 tattacgcca gctggcgaaa gggggatgtg ctgcaaggcg attaagttgg gtaacgccag
      121 ggttttccca gtcacgacgt tgtaaaacga cggccgcggc ggccgcacta gtggccgcgg
      181 cggccgcact agtggccgcg gcggccgcag cttgcctgca ggtcgacggc agaggcaaga
      241 aacaacagcc gccatcttgt ttgtgtgcta gcctgtgggg ggggtggggg gaggaggaga
      301 gagagcggag agggaccggg agagagagag tggggcaagc gggacgcccg gctgagtgcg
      361 aactgcgcga gcagggagtg aggagggtac ctggctggag agcagcggcc gggaccgaga
      421 cagtggttgg gggccccggg gcgcaaaggc tgaggcgacc ctcagtcccc tccttgcccg
      481 cacacacccc caccgcagcc cgggccggcg tcgacgccta agggggggaa accattacat
      541 aagcccgcgc cccgcggcgc ctctgcccgc cgtccgaggc ggcccccgag ccgagccccc
      601 ggcaggcacc tggctgccgg gggggtgagg gccagggagg cggccggact gatttctcct
      661 ccccgggctt gcgagtggag gcggagaagc gcggcgcgcg gagaggccgc gtcggtgggc
      721 tcggcgtcag cgcgggcttg cgggcggacg gccctgcttg gcccggcccg gcccccctgg
      781 cccttcgggc cggcgagctc cacgctcggc gtcgtcgctg ctgcgcctct gcttgtccgc
      841 tgcgcgatgt gaggcggccc cggcgccagt ctggctctcg gctcggctga gctcagtgtg
      901 gccattaggg gccggtgcgg cagcggcggc gcggagcgca gcggcaggag gaggaggagg
      961 gcggctctca gggtgggggc gcaggcccgg gagggggcac cgggaggagg tgagtgtctc
     1021 tggtcgcctc ctcctctccc cctttttcgc ccccgcctcc ttgtggcgat gagaaggagg
     1081 aggacagcgc cgaggaggaa gaagctgatg gcggcggcgg agctccgaga gacctcggct
     1141 gggcaggggc tcgccgtggc gggctgggga ctgcgtctgt agagctgtga gttcccgaga
     1201 attcgctgca gcggacgtgc tcgtgggatc agtgttgctg taccctcctc ccggcctggt
     1261 ttaggcccgg cccctcgcac ttgcccctac catttctgtt gagtccgcat ccctctccgg
     1321 ccaccgcaac caggcgaaga gaaaaaggaa cttcccccca cccctgttgg gtggcggcgg
     1381 agctccggag cccaccctta ggagcggggc ggggaccccg tttcggagaa gagatttcct
     1441 caggattctc gtttttttcc tcggttgtat ctccgaaaga attaaaagtc gacatgattg
     1501 aacaagatgg attgcacgca ggttctccgg ccgcttgggt ggagaggcta ttcggctatg
     1561 actgggcaca acagacaatc ggctgctctg atgccgccgt gttccggctg tcagcgcagg
     1621 ggcgcccggt tctttttgtc aagaccgacc tgtccggtgc cctgaatgaa ctgcaggacg
     1681 aggcagcgcg gctatcgtgg ctggccacga cgggcgttcc ttgcgcagct gtgctcgacg
     1741 ttgtcactga agcgggaagg gactggctgc tattgggcga agtgccgggg caggatctcc
     1801 tgtcatctca ccttgctcct gccgagaaag tatccatcat ggctgatgca atgcggcggc
     1861 tgcatacgct tgatccggct acctgcccat tcgaccacca agcgaaacat cgcatcgagc
     1921 gagcacgtac tcggatggaa gccggtcttg tcgatcagga tgatctggac gaagagcatc
     1981 aggggctcgc gccagccgaa ctgttcgcca ggctcaaggc gcgcatgccc gacggcgagg
     2041 atctcgtcgt gacccatggc gatgcctgct tgccgaatat catggtggaa aatggccgct
     2101 tttctggatt catcgactgt ggccggctgg gtgtggcgga ccgctatcag gacatagcgt
     2161 tggctacccg tgatattgct gaagagcttg gcggcgaatg ggctgaccgc ttcctcgtgc
     2221 tttacggtat cgccgctccc gattcgcagc gcatcgcctt ctatcgcctt cttgacgagt
     2281 tcttcggttc cggagctact aacttcagcc tgctgaagca ggctggagac gtggaggaga
     2341 accctggacc ttacccctac gacgtgcccg actacgccgg ctacccatac gatgttccag
     2401 attacgctgg aagcggagga gtgcaggtgg aaaccatctc cccaggagac gggcgcacct
     2461 tccccaagcg cggccagacc tgcgtggtgc actacaccgg gatgcttgaa gatggaaaga
     2521 aagttgattc ctcccgggac agaaacaagc cctttaagtt tatgctaggc aagcaggagg
     2581 tgatccgagg ctgggaagaa ggggttgccc agatgagtgt gggtcagaga gccaaactga
     2641 ctatatctcc agattatgcc tatggtgcca ctgggcaccc aggcatcatc ccaccacatg
     2701 ccactctcgt cttcgatgtg gagcttctaa aactggaagg tggaggcggg agtggaggtg
     2761 gaggatcgat ggtgagcaag ggcgaggcag tgatcaagga gttcatgcgg ttcaaggtgc
     2821 acatggaggg ctccatgaac ggccacgagt tcgagatcga gggcgagggc gagggccgcc
     2881 cctacgaggg cacccagacc gccaagctga aggtgaccaa gggtggcccc ctgcccttct
     2941 cctgggacat cctgtcccct cagttcatgt acggctccag ggccttcatc aagcaccccg
     3001 ccgacatccc cgactactat aagcagtcct tccccgaggg cttcaagtgg gagcgcgtga
     3061 tgaacttcga ggacggcggc gccgtgaccg tgacccagga cacctccctg gaggacggca
     3121 ccctgatcta caaggtgaag ctccgcggca ccaacttccc tcctgacggc cccgtaatgc
     3181 agaagaagac aatgggctgg gaagcgtcca ccgagcggtt gtaccccgag gacggcgtgc
     3241 tgaagggcga cattaagatg gccctgcgcc tgaaggacgg cggccgctac ctggcggact
     3301 tcaagaccac ctacaaggcc aagaagcccg tgcagatgcc cggcgcctac aacgtggacc
     3361 gcaagttgga catcacctcc cacaacgagg actacaccgt ggtggaacag tacgaacgct
     3421 ccgagggccg ccactccacc ggcggcatgg acgagctgta caagggtggc ggtggctcgg
     3481 gcggtggtgg gtcgggtggc ggcggatctg gtacccccgg gccgccttca gccaagcggc
     3541 ctaaactctc atctccggcc ctctcggcgt ccgccagcga tggcacaggt tagtctcggg
     3601 actcccggcc ttccatagtt cccttcgtct tttctgctcg ttgcaccttc attccagggt
     3661 gcttctgtgt atctcttccc atttccccgg ccggtgttta attttaaagg tttttgaatg
     3721 gactggtcga agacgtccag tagcccaacc attttctttg ccttctgata cattcattgc
     3781 aacactatgt catgtcagat cgttgtgtgt tctggaatta agaggttgga agtgggagct
     3841 gcggggacct ttattgttgg ctccatgcaa tttaatttgg gaaatgccgg tacaatcgtg
     3901 tgtgagggct tttatgcact tttactattt ttgttactgg tgaatgaggg atttcagctc
     3961 tttctcccct gttgcaatga attctttttt tctctgcttt cccaccttta atgatttttg
     4021 ctcctgtgag gcagattttc tgttgaggaa tgggggcgga agacaaatct tggtgtctgc
     4081 gatccaaggt tttaagtgta actaaagttc aacaaaattt cattcttagg tcccctctcc
     4141 ccatccttgc ctcaagagtc agtatggacc gcagtttatt ttatatccat ttgccatgaa
     4201 accaaaatgt ctcaaactgc gtgttgaggt gtagacctga ggcgtttcct ttgcagtttg
     4261 tcacactctt acttagaagg gaaagaaaaa agatgaagcc tttctggaat taggtactta
     4321 gaaatgggag ataataagtt gaaagactcc cagtcatgaa cttccaacta aagtgattgt
     4381 acaagtttaa aaatgaacag gaggttttgt gcttgcatgt ttgttttgtt ttgctttttg
     4441 gacctttgca attccagttt acaagatgaa ggaattcttt tctccagtca gcccctttgt
     4501 taggagacct gaagggagac tctcccttgt ctgttctttt tcctgcttac tgttagttta
     4561 gtgttattct gatgatcact gacctggtcc tctcttgctg tctgacttgt ttgagaggcc
     4621 aggataatga agaagaagaa gaagaaaaag aagaagaaga agaagaatgg ctagtcatct
     4681 gacagtccac tagatgttcc tccttactgc aagcatccct ttaactcaga gaagaggctc
     4741 cagatctctc cttctgccaa tgagagtgta tagtggagtt aaacgtaggt accctcgagg
     4801 tcgatcgacg gtatcgataa gcttgatcta gagcggccgc caccgcggtg gagctccagc
     4861 ttttgttccc tttagtgagg gttaatttcg agcttggcgt aatcatggtc atagctgttt
     4921 cctgtgtgaa attgttatcc gctcacaatt ccacacaaca tacgagccgg aagcataaag
     4981 tgtaaagcct ggggtgccta atgagtgagc taactcacat taattgcgtt gcgctcactg
     5041 cccgctttcc agtcgggaaa cctgtcgtgc cagctgcatt aatgaatcgg ccaacgcgcg
     5101 gggagaggcg gtttgcgtat tgggcgctct tccgcttcct cgctcactga ctcgctgcgc
     5161 tcggtcgttc ggctgcggcg agcggtatca gctcactcaa aggcggtaat acggttatcc
     5221 acagaatcag gggataacgc aggaaagaac atgtgagcaa aaggccagca aaaggccagg
     5281 aaccgtaaaa aggccgcgtt gctggcgttt ttccataggc tccgcccccc tgacgagcat
     5341 cacaaaaatc gacgctcaag tcagaggtgg cgaaacccga caggactata aagataccag
     5401 gcgtttcccc ctggaagctc cctcgtgcgc tctcctgttc cgaccctgcc gcttaccgga
     5461 tacctgtccg cctttctccc ttcgggaagc gtggcgcttt ctcatagctc acgctgtagg
     5521 tatctcagtt cggtgtaggt cgttcgctcc aagctgggct gtgtgcacga accccccgtt
     5581 cagcccgacc gctgcgcctt atccggtaac tatcgtcttg agtccaaccc ggtaagacac
     5641 gacttatcgc cactggcagc agccactggt aacaggatta gcagagcgag gtatgtaggc
     5701 ggtgctacag agttcttgaa gtggtggcct aactacggct acactagaag aacagtattt
     5761 ggtatctgcg ctctgctgaa gccagttacc ttcggaaaaa gagttggtag ctcttgatcc
     5821 ggcaaacaaa ccaccgctgg tagcggtggt ttttttgttt gcaagcagca gattacgcgc
     5881 agaaaaaaag gatctcaaga agatcctttg atcttttcta cggggtctga cgctcagtgg
     5941 aacgaaaact cacgttaagg gattttggtc atgagattat caaaaaggat cttcacctag
     6001 atccttttaa attaaaaatg aagttttaaa tcaatctaaa gtatatatga gtaaacttgg
     6061 tctgacagtt accaatgctt aatcagtgag gcacctatct cagcgatctg tctatttcgt
     6121 tcatccatag ttgcctgact ccccgtcgtg tagataacta cgatacggga gggcttacca
     6181 tctggcccca gtgctgcaat gataccgcga gacccacgct caccggctcc agatttatca
     6241 gcaataaacc agccagccgg aagggccgag cgcagaagtg gtcctgcaac tttatccgcc
     6301 tccatccagt ctattaattg ttgccgggaa gctagagtaa gtagttcgcc agttaatagt
     6361 ttgcgcaacg ttgttgccat tgctacaggc atcgtggtgt cacgctcgtc gtttggtatg
     6421 gcttcattca gctccggttc ccaacgatca aggcgagtta catgatcccc catgttgtgc
     6481 aaaaaagcgg ttagctcctt cggtcctccg atcgttgtca gaagtaagtt ggccgcagtg
     6541 ttatcactca tggttatggc agcactgcat aattctctta ctgtcatgcc atccgtaaga
     6601 tgcttttctg tgactggtga gtactcaacc aagtcattct gagaatagtg tatgcggcga
     6661 ccgagttgct cttgcccggc gtcaatacgg gataataccg cgccacatag cagaacttta
     6721 aaagtgctca tcattggaaa acgttcttcg gggcgaaaac tctcaaggat cttaccgctg
     6781 ttgagatcca gttcgatgta acccactcgt gcacccaact gatcttcagc atcttttact
     6841 ttcaccagcg tttctgggtg agcaaaaaca ggaaggcaaa atgccgcaaa aaagggaata
     6901 agggcgacac ggaaatgttg aatactcata ctcttccttt ttcaatatta ttgaagcatt
     6961 tatcagggtt attgtctcat gagcggatac atatttgaat gtatttagaa aaataaacaa
     7021 ataggggttc cgcgcacatt tccccgaaaa gtgccacctg acgtctaaga aaccattatt
     7081 atcatgacat taacctataa aaataggcgt atcacgaggc cctttcgtct cgcgcgtttc
     7141 ggtgatgacg gtgaaaacct ctgacacatg cagctcccgg agacggtcac agcttgtctg
     7201 taagcggatg ccgggagcag acaagcccgt cagggcgcgt cagcgggtgt tggcgggtgt
     7261 cggggctggc ttaactatgc ggcatcagag cagattgtac tgagagtgca ccatatgcgg
     7321 tgtgaaatac cgcacagatg cgtaaggaga aaataccgca tcaggc
//
